>Addgene plasmid #64551 | FLAG-Rheb (Q64L)-pcw107 | depositor partial sequence | sequence record 108604 | Depositor Insert Sequence
ATGGACTACAAAGACGATGACAAGGCGGCCGCGCCGCAGTCCAAGTCCCGGAAGATCGCGATCCTGGGCT
ACCGGTCTGTGGGGAAATCCTCATTGACGATTCAATTTGTTGAAGGCCAATTTGTGGACTCCTACGATCC
AACCATAGAAAACACTTTTACAAAGTTGATCACAGTAAATGGACAAGAATATCATCTTCAACTTGTAGAC
ACAGCCGGGCTAGATGAATATTCTATCTTTCCTCAGACATACTCCATAGATATTAATGGCTATATTCTTG
TGTATTCTGTTACATCAATCAAAAGTTTTGAAGTGATTAAAGTTATCCATGGCAAATTGTTGGATATGGT
GGGGAAAGTACAAATACCTATTATGTTGGTTGGGAATAAGAAAGACCTGCATATGGAAAGGGTGATCAGT
TATGAAGAAGGGAAAGCTTTGGCAGAATCTTGGAATGCAGCTTTTTTGGAATCTTCTGCTAAAGAAAATC
AGACTGCTGTGGATGTTTTTCGAAGGATAATTTTGGAGGCAGAAAAAATGGACGGGGCAGCTTCACAAGG
CAAGTCTTCATGCTCGGTGATGTGA
