[The description below was written by a language model from this plasmid's Addgene catalogue record.]
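Description:
FLAG-Rheb (Q64L)-pcw107 is a lentiviral expression plasmid built on the pcw107 (V5) backbone, which is about 9.2 kb without insert. It is propagated in E. coli under ampicillin selection, and it carries a puromycin marker for selecting transduced mammalian cells. The record gives no feature table, so the origin of replication, the LTR and packaging elements, and the promoter driving puromycin resistance are not stated. As a lentiviral transfer vector, it would be expected to supply the viral cis-acting sequences needed for packaging and integration.

The payload is a 585 bp human RHEB open reading frame introduced by Gateway recombination. It carries the Q64L substitution and an N-terminal FLAG epitope tag for detecting the protein. Rheb is a small GTPase that activates mTORC1 signalling, and Q64L is generally regarded as an activating mutation, although the record does not describe its effect. Expression is driven by the PGK promoter, a moderate-strength constitutive promoter, which fits the stated aim of producing physiological levels of the insert after lentiviral delivery. The backbone name refers to a V5 tag, and the working name ends in "STOP". This may mean the insert keeps its stop codon so that no C-terminal V5 fusion is made, but the record does not confirm this. The depositor also notes a short four-nucleotide barcode located 17 nucleotides upstream of the coding sequence start.

The associated publication describes a systematic screen for signalling pathways that can confer resistance to anticancer drugs. In that context, the construct most likely serves as a barcoded pathway-activating allele representing the Rheb/mTOR axis.
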