Addgene plasmid #64551: FLAG-Rheb (Q64L)-pcw107
Purpose: when used to produce lentivirus, express physiological levels of insert
Depositing lab: David Sabatini & Kris Wood. Publication: Systematic identification of signaling pathways with potential to confer anticancer drug resistance. Martz CA, Ottina KA, Singleton KR, Jasper JS, Wardell SE, Peraza-Penton A, Anderson GR, Winter PS, Wang T, Alley HM, Kwong LN, Cooper ZA, Tetzlaff M, Chen PL, Rathmell JC, Flaherty KT, Wargo JA, McDonnell DP, Sabatini DM, Wood KC. Sci Signal. 2014 Dec 23;7(357):ra121. doi: 10.1126/scisignal.aaa1877. PubMed 25538079.
Backbone
  Vector backbone: pcw107 (V5)
  Backbone manufacturer: John Doensch/Kathleen Ottina
  Backbone size w/o insert (bp): 9240
  Vector type: Lentiviral
  Selectable markers: Puromycin
Growth in bacteria
  Bacterial resistance: Ampicillin, 100 μg/mL
  Growth temperature: 37°C
  Growth strain: DH5alpha
  Copy number: Unknown
Gene/Insert
  Gene/Insert name: RHEB (alt name: NM_005614.3)
  Species: H. sapiens (human)
  Insert size (bp): 585
  Mutation: Q64L
  Promoter: PGK
  Tag / fusion protein: FLAG (N terminal on insert)
  Cloning method: Gateway Cloning
  Sequencing primers: 5′ M13-F20; 3′ M13-Rev
Depositor comments: AATG (N-term barcode, 17 nt upstream of CDS start). Working name: CTK-B3-STOP
How to cite: FLAG-Rheb (Q64L)-pcw107 was a gift from David Sabatini & Kris Wood (Addgene plasmid # 64551)
